Addgene plasmid #115330: pLNCX2-mCherry-CHMP2A
Purpose: expresses mCherry-CHMP2A in mammalian cells
Depositing lab: Sanford Simon. Depositing organization: Rockefeller University. Publication: Timing of ESCRT-III protein recruitment and membrane scission during HIV-1 assembly. Johnson DS, Bleck M, Simon SM. Elife. 2018 Jul 4;7. pii: 36221. doi: 10.7554/eLife.36221. 36221 PubMed 29972351.
Backbone
  Vector backbone: pLNCX2
  Backbone manufacturer: Clontech
  Vector type: Mammalian Expression, Retroviral
  Selectable markers: Neomycin (select with G418)
Growth in bacteria
  Bacterial resistance: Ampicillin, 100 μg/mL
  Growth temperature: 30°C
  Growth strain: NEB Stable
  Copy number: Low Copy
Gene/Insert
  Gene/Insert name: CHMP2A
  Species: H. sapiens (human)
  Entrez Gene: CHMP2A (a.k.a. BC-2, BC2, CHMP2, VPS2, VPS2A)
  Promoter: CMV
  Tag / fusion protein: mCherry
  Cloning method: Restriction Enzyme; 5′ cloning site BspEI (not destroyed); 3′ cloning site XhoI (not destroyed)
  Sequencing primers: 5′ CMV; 3′ mCherry-FWD
Terms and licenses: Academic/Nonprofit Terms; Industry Terms: Not Available to Industry
How to cite: pLNCX2-mCherry-CHMP2A was a gift from Sanford Simon (Addgene plasmid # 115330 ; http://n2t.net/addgene:115330 ; RRID:Addgene_115330)
