[The description below was written by a language model from this plasmid's Addgene catalogue record and pLannotate feature annotations shown in this document.]
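Description:
pLNCX2-mCherry-CHMP2A is a gammaretroviral (Moloney murine leukemia/sarcoma virus-based) mammalian expression vector built on the Clontech pLNCX2 backbone, about 7.6 kb in size. In bacteria it is maintained through a ColE1/pBR322-type origin with an ampicillin resistance gene driven by its own bla promoter. A bom site and a small rop fragment remain from the pBR322 lineage, and the catalogue entry lists the plasmid as low copy. The two available sequence records, one from the depositor and one from repository sequencing, differ by a single nucleotide in length and give the same feature annotation.

The proviral cassette is bounded by a 5' LTR, annotated as several MoMuLV/MoMSV fragments, and a complete MoMuLV 3' LTR. Downstream of the 5' LTR lie the Ψ packaging signal and a truncated gag segment lacking its start codon, which together allow the transcript to be packaged into virions when viral proteins are supplied in trans by a packaging cell line. The neomycin phosphotransferase gene follows and, in the usual LNCX layout, is expressed from the LTR-driven transcript, permitting G418 selection of transduced or transfected cells. An internal human CMV immediate-early enhancer and promoter then drives the payload: mCherry fused in frame to the N-terminus of human CHMP2A, which was cloned between BspEI and XhoI sites. A short T7 promoter sits between the CMV promoter and the fusion. The brief HIV-1 LTR annotation at the CMV boundary is probably a spurious similarity hit.

CHMP2A is an ESCRT-III subunit involved in membrane scission, including HIV-1 budding. The construct provides a red fluorescent version for transient or stable expression, and the associated study used it in work on the timing of ESCRT-III recruitment during HIV-1 assembly.
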