Features (pLannotate 1.2.2; 19 found; start..end, strand, type, name):
      3..110     +  LTR            3' LTR (ΔU3) (fragment): self-inactivating 3' long terminal repeat (LTR) from Moloney murine leukemia virus
    127..184     +  LTR            LTR (fragment): long terminal repeat from Moloney murine leukemia virus
    198..261     +  LTR            LTR (fragment): long terminal repeat from Moloney murine leukemia virus
    414..589     +  LTR            5' LTR (truncated): truncated long terminal repeat from Moloney murine sarcoma virus
    711..985     +  misc_feature   MESV Ψ (fragment): packaging signal of murine embryonic stem cell virus
   1052..1468    +  CDS            gag (truncated): truncated Moloney murine leukemia virus (MMLV) gag gene lacking the start codon
   1512..2303    +  CDS            neo: KKA2_KLEPN - Also known as kan, nptII. Experimental evidence at protein level: Swiss-Prot protein existence level 1. Resistance to kanamycin, neomycin, paromomycin, ribostamycin, butirosin and gentamicin B. From Klebsiella pneumoniae.
   2378..2681    +  enhancer       CMV enhancer: human cytomegalovirus immediate early enhancer
   2682..2885    +  promoter       CMV promoter: human cytomegalovirus (CMV) immediate early promoter
   2881..2914    +  LTR            5' LTR (truncated) (fragment): truncated 5' long terminal repeat (LTR) from HIV-1
   2930..2948    +  promoter       T7 promoter: promoter for bacteriophage T7 RNA polymerase
   2982..3689    +  CDS            mCherry: mCherry is a basic (constitutively fluorescent) red fluorescent protein published in 2004, derived from Discosoma sp.. It is reported to be a very rapidly-maturing monomer with low acid sensitivity.
   3714..4379    +  CDS            CHMP2A: CHM2A_HUMAN - Also known as BC2, CHMP2. Experimental evidence at protein level: Swiss-Prot protein existence level 1. (Microbial infection) The ESCRT machinery functions in topologically equivalent membrane fission events, such as the budding of enveloped viruses (HIV-1 and other lentiviruses). Involved in HIV-1 p6- and p9-dependent virus release. From Homo sapiens (Human).
   4488..5081    +  LTR            LTR: long terminal repeat from Moloney murine leukemia virus
   5150..5190    +  CDS            rop (fragment): Rop protein, which maintains plasmids at low copy number; rop
   5292..5432    +  misc_feature   bom: basis of mobility region from pBR322
   5618..6206    -  rep_origin     ori: high-copy-number ColE1/pMB1/pBR322/pUC origin of replication
   6377..7237    -  CDS            AmpR: β-lactamase; bla; confers resistance to ampicillin, carbenicillin, and related antibiotics
   7238..7342    -  promoter       AmpR promoter: bla
>Addgene plasmid #115330 | pLNCX2-mCherry-CHMP2A | depositor full sequence | sequence record 220067 | pLNCX2-mCherry-CHMP2A sequence 7586 bps
TTTGAAAGACCCCACCCGTAGGTGGCAAGCTAGCTTAAGTAACGCCACTTTGCAAGGCATGGAAAAATAC
ATAACTGAGAATAGAAAAGTTCAGATCAAGGTCAGGAACAAAGAAACAGCTGAATACCAAACAGGATATC
TGTGGTAAGCGGTTCCTGCCCCGGCTCAGGGCCAAGAACAGATGAGACAGCTGAGTGATGGGCCAAACAG
GATATCTGTGGTAAGCAGTTCCTGCCCCGGCTCGGGGCCAAGAACAGATGGTCCCCAGATGCGGTCCAGC
CCTCAGCAGTTTCTAGTGAATCATCAGATGTTTCCAGGGTGCCCCAAGGACCTGAAAATGACCCTGTACC
TTATTTGAACTAACCAATCAGTTCGCTTCTCGCTTCTGTTCGCGCGCTTCCGCTCTCCGAGCTCAATAAA
AGAGCCCACAACCCCTCACTCGGCGCGCCAGTCTTCCGATAGACTGCGTCGCCCGGGTACCCGTATTCCC
AATAAAGCCTCTTGCTGTTTGCATCCGAATCGTGGTCTCGCTGTTCCTTGGGAGGGTCTCCTCTGAGTGA
TTGACTACCCACGACGGGGGTCTTTCATTTGGGGGCTCGTCCGGGATTTGGAGACCCCTGCCCAGGGACC
ACCGACCCACCACCGGGAGGTAAGCTGGCCAGCAACTTATCTGTGTCTGTCCGATTGTCTAGTGTCTATG
TTTGATGTTATGCGCCTGCGTCTGTACTAGTTAGCTAACTAGCTCTGTATCTGGCGGACCCGTGGTGGAA
CTGACGAGTTCTGAACACCCGGCCGCAACCCTGGGAGACGTCCCAGGGACTTTGGGGGCCGTTTTTGTGG
CCCGACCTGAGGAAGGGAGTCGATGTGGAATCCGACCCCGTCAGGATATGTGGTTCTGGTAGGAGACGAG
AACCTAAAACAGTTCCCGCCTCCGTCTGAATTTTTGCTTTCGGTTTGGAACCGAAGCCGCGCGTCTTGTC
TGCTGCAGCGCTGCAGCATCGTTCTGTGTTGTCTCTGTCTGACTGTGTTTCTGTATTTGTCTGAAAATTA
GGGCCAGACTGTTACCACTCCCTTAAGTTTGACCTTAGGTCACTGGAAAGATGTCGAGCGGATCGCTCAC
AACCAGTCGGTAGATGTCAAGAAGAGACGTTGGGTTACCTTCTGCTCTGCAGAATGGCCAACCTTTAACG
TCGGATGGCCGCGAGACGGCACCTTTAACCGAGACCTCATCACCCAGGTTAAGATCAAGGTCTTTTCACC
TGGCCCGCATGGACACCCAGACCAGGTCCCCTACATCGTGACCTGGGAAGCCTTGGCTTTTGACCCCCCT
CCCTGGGTCAAGCCCTTTGTACACCCTAAGCCTCCGCCTCCTCTTCCTCCATCCGCCCCGTCTCTCCCCC
TTGAACCTCCTCGTTCGACCCCGCCTCGATCCTCCCTTTATCCAGCCCTCACTCCTTCTCTAGGCGCCGG
AATTCCGATCTGATCAAGAGACAGGATGAGGATCGTTTCGCATGATTGAACAAGATGGATTGCACGCAGG
TTCTCCGGCCGCTTGGGTGGAGAGGCTATTCGGCTATGACTGGGCACAACAGACAATCGGCTGCTCTGAT
GCCGCCGTGTTCCGGCTGTCAGCGCAGGGGCGCCCGGTTCTTTTTGTCAAGACCGACCTGTCCGGTGCCC
TGAATGAACTGCAGGACGAGGCAGCGCGGCTATCGTGGCTGGCCACGACGGGCGTTCCTTGCGCAGCTGT
GCTCGACGTTGTCACTGAAGCGGGAAGGGACTGGCTGCTATTGGGCGAAGTGCCGGGGCAGGATCTCCTG
TCATCTCACCTTGCTCCTGCCGAGAAAGTATCCATCATGGCTGATGCAATGCGGCGGCTGCATACGCTTG
ATCCGGCTACCTGCCCATTCGACCACCAAGCGAAACATCGCATCGAGCGAGCACGTACTCGGATGGAAGC
CGGTCTTGTCGATCAGGATGATCTGGACGAAGAGCATCAGGGGCTCGCGCCAGCCGAACTGTTCGCCAGG
CTCAAGGCGCGCATGCCCGACGGCGAGGATCTCGTCGTGACCCATGGCGATGCCTGCTTGCCGAATATCA
TGGTGGAAAATGGCCGCTTTTCTGGATTCATCGACTGTGGCCGGCTGGGTGTGGCGGACCGCTATCAGGA
CATAGCGTTGGCTACCCGTGATATTGCTGAAGAGCTTGGCGGCGAATGGGCTGACCGCTTCCTCGTGCTT
TACGGTATCGCCGCTCCCGATTCGCAGCGCATCGCCTTCTATCGCCTTCTTGACGAGTTCTTCTGAGCGG
GACTCTGGGGTTCGTAATAGTAATCAATTACGGGGTCATTAGTTCATAGCCCATATATGGAGTTCCGCGT
TACATAACTTACGGTAAATGGCCCGCCTGGCTGACCGCCCAACGACCCCCGCCCATTGACGTCAATAATG
ACGTATGTTCCCATAGTAACGCCAATAGGGACTTTCCATTGACGTCAATGGGTGGAGTATTTACGGTAAA
CTGCCCACTTGGCAGTACATCAAGTGTATCATATGCCAAGTACGCCCCCTATTGACGTCAATGACGGTAA
ATGGCCCGCCTGGCATTATGCCCAGTACATGACCTTATGGGACTTTCCTACTTGGCAGTACATCTACGTA
TTAGTCATCGCTATTACCATGGTGATGCGGTTTTGGCAGTACATCAATGGGCGTGGATAGCGGTTTGACT
CACGGGGATTTCCAAGTCTCCACCCCATTGACGTCAATGGGAGTTTGTTTTGGCACCAAAATCAACGGGA
CTTTCCAAAATGTCGTAACAACTCCGCCCCATTGACGCAAATGGGCGGTAGGCGTGTACGGTGGGAGGTC
TATATAAGCAGAGCTCTCTGGCTAACTAGAGAACCCACTGCTTACTGGCTTATCGAAATTAATACGACTC
ACTATAGGGAGACCCAAGCTCTAGCGCTACCGGTCGCCACCATGGTGAGCAAGGGCGAGGAGGATAACAT
GGCCATCATCAAGGAGTTCATGCGCTTCAAGGTGCACATGGAGGGCTCCGTGAACGGCCACGAGTTCGAG
ATCGAGGGCGAGGGCGAGGGCCGCCCCTACGAGGGCACCCAGACCGCCAAGCTGAAGGTGACCAAGGGTG
GCCCCCTGCCCTTCGCCTGGGACATCCTGTCCCCTCAGTTCATGTACGGCTCCAAGGCCTACGTGAAGCA
CCCCGCCGACATCCCCGACTACTTGAAGCTGTCCTTCCCCGAGGGCTTCAAGTGGGAGCGCGTGATGAAC
TTCGAGGACGGCGGCGTGGTGACCGTGACCCAGGACTCCTCCCTGCAGGACGGCGAGTTCATCTACAAGG
TGAAGCTGCGCGGCACCAACTTCCCCTCCGACGGCCCCGTAATGCAGAAGAAGACCATGGGCTGGGAGGC
CTCCTCCGAGCGGATGTACCCCGAGGACGGCGCCCTGAAGGGCGAGATCAAGCAGAGGCTGAAGCTGAAG
GACGGCGGCCACTACGACGCTGAGGTCAAGACCACCTACAAGGCCAAGAAGCCCGTGCAGCTGCCCGGCG
CCTACAACGTCAACATCAAGTTGGACATCACCTCCCACAACGAGGACTACACCATCGTGGAACAGTACGA
ACGCGCCGAGGGCCGCCACTCCACCGGCGGCATGGACGAGCTGTACAAGTCCGGACTCAGATCCCCGGAA
TTCATGGACCTATTGTTCGGGCGCCGGAAGACGCCAGAGGAGCTACTGCGGCAGAACCAGAGGGCCCTGA
ACCGTGCCATGCGGGAGCTGGACCGCGAGCGACAGAAACTAGAGACCCAGGAGAAGAAAATCATTGCAGA
CATTAAGAAGATGGCCAAGCAAGGCCAGATGGATGCTGTTCGCATCATGGCAAAAGACTTGGTGCGCACC
CGGCGCTATGTGCGCAAGTTTGTATTGATGCGGGCCAACATCCAGGCTGTGTCCCTCAAGATCCAGACAC
TCAAGTCCAACAACTCGATGGCACAAGCCATGAAGGGTGTCACCAAGGCCATGGGCACCATGAACAGACA
GCTGAAGTTGCCCCAGATCCAGAAGATCATGATGGAGTTTGAGCGGCAGGCAGAGATCATGGATATGAAG
GAGGAGATGATGAATGATGCCATTGATGATGCCATGGGTGATGAGGAAGATGAAGAGGAGAGTGATGCTG
TGGTGTCCCAGGTTCTGGATGAGCTGGGACTTAGCCTAACAGATGAGCTGTCGAACCTCCCCTCAACTGG
GGGCTCGCTTAGTGTGGCTGCTGGTGGGAAAAAAGCAGAGGCCGCAGCCTCAGCCCTAGCTGATGCTGAT
GCAGACCTGGAGGAACGGCTTAAGAACCTGCGGAGGGACTGACTCGAGCTCAAGCTTGTTTGGCCGAGGC
GGCCGCTTGTCGACAGGCCTTAATGGCCTAACATCGATAAAATAAAAGATTTTATTTAGTCTCCAGAAAA
AGGGGGGAATGAAAGACCCCACCTGTAGGTTTGGCAAGCTAGCTTAAGTAACGCCATTTTGCAAGGCATG
GAAAAATACATAACTGAGAATAGAGAAGTTCAGATCAAGGTCAGGAACAGATGGAACAGCTGAATATGGG
CCAAACAGGATATCTGTGGTAAGCAGTTCCTGCCCCGGCTCAGGGCCAAGAACAGATGGAACAGCTGAAT
ATGGGCCAAACAGGATATCTGTGGTAAGCAGTTCCTGCCCCGGCTCAGGGCCAAGAACAGATGGTCCCCA
GATGCGGTCCAGCCCTCAGCAGTTTCTAGAGAACCATCAGATGTTTCCAGGGTGCCCCAAGGACCTGAAA
TGACCCTGTGCCTTATTTGAACTAACCAATCAGTTCGCTTCTCGCTTCTGTTCGCGCGCTTCTGCTCCCC
GAGCTCAATAAAAGAGCCCACAACCCCTCACTCGGGGCGCCAGTCCTCCGATTGACTGAGTCGCCCGGGT
ACCCGTGTATCCAATAAACCCTCTTGCAGTTGCATCCGACTTGTGGTCTCGCTGTTCCTTGGGAGGGTCT
CCTCTGAGTGATTGACTACCCGTCAGCGGGGGTCTTTCATTTGGGGGCTCGTCCGGGATCGGGAGACCCC
TGCCCAGGGACCACCGACCCACCACCGGGAGGTAAGCTGGCTGCCTCGCGCGTTTCGGTGATGACGGTGA
AAACCTCTGACACATGCAGCTCCCGGAGACGGTCACAGCTTGTCTGTAAGCGGATGCCGGGAGCAGACAA
GCCCGTCAGGGCGCGTCAGCGGGTGTTGGCGGGTGTCGGGGCGCAGCCATGACCCAGTCACGTAGCGATA
GCGGAGTGTATACTGGCTTAACTATGCGGCATCAGAGCAGATTGTACTGAGAGTGCACCATATGCGGTGT
GAAATACCGCACAGATGCGTAAGGAGAAAATACCGCATCAGGCGCTCTTCCGCTTCCTCGCTCACTGACT
CGCTGCGCTCGGTCGTTCGGCTGCGGCGAGCGGTATCAGCTCACTCAAAGGCGGTAATACGGTTATCCAC
AGAATCAGGGGATAACGCAGGAAAGAACATGTGAGCAAAAGGCCAGCAAAAGGCCAGGAACCGTAAAAAG
GCCGCGTTGCTGGCGTTTTTCCATAGGCTCCGCCCCCCTGACGAGCATCACAAAAATCGACGCTCAAGTC
AGAGGTGGCGAAACCCGACAGGACTATAAAGATACCAGGCGTTTCCCCCTGGAAGCTCCCTCGTGCGCTC
TCCTGTTCCGACCCTGCCGCTTACCGGATACCTGTCCGCCTTTCTCCCTTCGGGAAGCGTGGCGCTTTCT
CATAGCTCACGCTGTAGGTATCTCAGTTCGGTGTAGGTCGTTCGCTCCAAGCTGGGCTGTGTGCACGAAC
CCCCCGTTCAGCCCGACCGCTGCGCCTTATCCGGTAACTATCGTCTTGAGTCCAACCCGGTAAGACACGA
CTTATCGCCACTGGCAGCAGCCACTGGTAACAGGATTAGCAGAGCGAGGTATGTAGGCGGTGCTACAGAG
TTCTTGAAGTGGTGGCCTAACTACGGCTACACTAGAAGGACAGTATTTGGTATCTGCGCTCTGCTGAAGC
CAGTTACCTTCGGAAAAAGAGTTGGTAGCTCTTGATCCGGCAAACAAACCACCGCTGGTAGCGGTGGTTT
TTTTGTTTGCAAGCAGCAGATTACGCGCAGAAAAAAAGGATCTCAAGAAGATCCTTTGATCTTTTCTACG
GGGTCTGACGCTCAGTGGAACGAAAACTCACGTTAAGGGATTTTGGTCATGAGATTATCAAAAAGGATCT
TCACCTAGATCCTTTTAAATTAAAAATGAAGTTTTAAATCAATCTAAAGTATATATGAGTAAACTTGGTC
TGACAGTTACCAATGCTTAATCAGTGAGGCACCTATCTCAGCGATCTGTCTATTTCGTTCATCCATAGTT
GCCTGACTCCCCGTCGTGTAGATAACTACGATACGGGAGGGCTTACCATCTGGCCCCAGTGCTGCAATGA
TACCGCGAGACCCACGCTCACCGGCTCCAGATTTATCAGCAATAAACCAGCCAGCCGGAAGGGCCGAGCG
CAGAAGTGGTCCTGCAACTTTATCCGCCTCCATCCAGTCTATTAATTGTTGCCGGGAAGCTAGAGTAAGT
AGTTCGCCAGTTAATAGTTTGCGCAACGTTGTTGCCATTGCTGCAGGCATCGTGGTGTCACGCTCGTCGT
TTGGTATGGCTTCATTCAGCTCCGGTTCCCAACGATCAAGGCGAGTTACATGATCCCCCATGTTGTGCAA
AAAAGCGGTTAGCTCCTTCGGTCCTCCGATCGTTGTCAGAAGTAAGTTGGCCGCAGTGTTATCACTCATG
GTTATGGCAGCACTGCATAATTCTCTTACTGTCATGCCATCCGTAAGATGCTTTTCTGTGACTGGTGAGT
ACTCAACCAAGTCATTCTGAGAATAGTGTATGCGGCGACCGAGTTGCTCTTGCCCGGCGTCAACACGGGA
TAATACCGCGCCACATAGCAGAACTTTAAAAGTGCTCATCATTGGAAAACGTTCTTCGGGGCGAAAACTC
TCAAGGATCTTACCGCTGTTGAGATCCAGTTCGATGTAACCCACTCGTGCACCCAACTGATCTTCAGCAT
CTTTTACTTTCACCAGCGTTTCTGGGTGAGCAAAAACAGGAAGGCAAAATGCCGCAAAAAAGGGAATAAG
GGCGACACGGAAATGTTGAATACTCATACTCTTCCTTTTTCAATATTATTGAAGCATTTATCAGGGTTAT
TGTCTCATGAGCGGATACATATTTGAATGTATTTAGAAAAATAAACAAATAGGGGTTCCGCGCACATTTC
CCCGAAAAGTGCCACCTGACGTCTAAGAAACCATTATTATCATGACATTAACCTATAAAAATAGGCGTAT
CACGAGGCCCTTTCGTCTTCAAGAATTCATACCAGATCACCGAAAACTGTCCTCCAAATGTGTCCCCCTC
ACACTCCCAAATTCGCGGGCTTCTGCCTCTTAGACCACTCTACCCTATTCCCCACACTCACCGGAGCCAA
AGCCGCGGCCCTTCCGTTTCTTTGCT
