Features (pLannotate 1.2.2; 19 found; start..end, strand, type, name):
      3..110     +  LTR            3' LTR (ΔU3) (fragment): self-inactivating 3' long terminal repeat (LTR) from Moloney murine leukemia virus
    127..184     +  LTR            LTR (fragment): long terminal repeat from Moloney murine leukemia virus
    198..261     +  LTR            LTR (fragment): long terminal repeat from Moloney murine leukemia virus
    414..589     +  LTR            5' LTR (truncated): truncated long terminal repeat from Moloney murine sarcoma virus
    711..985     +  misc_feature   MESV Ψ (fragment): packaging signal of murine embryonic stem cell virus
   1052..1468    +  CDS            gag (truncated): truncated Moloney murine leukemia virus (MMLV) gag gene lacking the start codon
   1512..2303    +  CDS            neo: KKA2_KLEPN - Also known as kan, nptII. Experimental evidence at protein level: Swiss-Prot protein existence level 1. Resistance to kanamycin, neomycin, paromomycin, ribostamycin, butirosin and gentamicin B. From Klebsiella pneumoniae.
   2377..2680    +  enhancer       CMV enhancer: human cytomegalovirus immediate early enhancer
   2681..2884    +  promoter       CMV promoter: human cytomegalovirus (CMV) immediate early promoter
   2880..2913    +  LTR            5' LTR (truncated) (fragment): truncated 5' long terminal repeat (LTR) from HIV-1
   2929..2947    +  promoter       T7 promoter: promoter for bacteriophage T7 RNA polymerase
   2981..3688    +  CDS            mCherry: mCherry is a basic (constitutively fluorescent) red fluorescent protein published in 2004, derived from Discosoma sp.. It is reported to be a very rapidly-maturing monomer with low acid sensitivity.
   3713..4378    +  CDS            CHMP2A: CHM2A_HUMAN - Also known as BC2, CHMP2. Experimental evidence at protein level: Swiss-Prot protein existence level 1. (Microbial infection) The ESCRT machinery functions in topologically equivalent membrane fission events, such as the budding of enveloped viruses (HIV-1 and other lentiviruses). Involved in HIV-1 p6- and p9-dependent virus release. From Homo sapiens (Human).
   4487..5080    +  LTR            LTR: long terminal repeat from Moloney murine leukemia virus
   5149..5189    +  CDS            rop (fragment): Rop protein, which maintains plasmids at low copy number; rop
   5291..5431    +  misc_feature   bom: basis of mobility region from pBR322
   5617..6205    -  rep_origin     ori: high-copy-number ColE1/pMB1/pBR322/pUC origin of replication
   6376..7236    -  CDS            AmpR: β-lactamase; bla; confers resistance to ampicillin, carbenicillin, and related antibiotics
   7237..7341    -  promoter       AmpR promoter: bla
>Addgene plasmid #115330 | pLNCX2-mCherry-CHMP2A | addgene full sequence | sequence record 223920 | Addgene NGS Result
TTTGAAAGACCCCACCCGTAGGTGGCAAGCTAGCTTAAGTAACGCCACTTTGCAAGGCATGGAAAAATAC
ATAACTGAGAATAGAAAAGTTCAGATCAAGGTCAGGAACAAAGAAACAGCTGAATACCAAACAGGATATC
TGTGGTAAGCGGTTCCTGCCCCGGCTCAGGGCCAAGAACAGATGAGACAGCTGAGTGATGGGCCAAACAG
GATATCTGTGGTAAGCAGTTCCTGCCCCGGCTCGGGGCCAAGAACAGATGGTCCCCAGATGCGGTCCAGC
CCTCAGCAGTTTCTAGTGAATCATCAGATGTTTCCAGGGTGCCCCAAGGACCTGAAAATGACCCTGTACC
TTATTTGAACTAACCAATCAGTTCGCTTCTCGCTTCTGTTCGCGCGCTTCCGCTCTCCGAGCTCAATAAA
AGAGCCCACAACCCCTCACTCGGCGCGCCAGTCTTCCGATAGACTGCGTCGCCCGGGTACCCGTATTCCC
AATAAAGCCTCTTGCTGTTTGCATCCGAATCGTGGTCTCGCTGTTCCTTGGGAGGGTCTCCTCTGAGTGA
TTGACTACCCACGACGGGGGTCTTTCATTTGGGGGCTCGTCCGGGATTTGGAGACCCCTGCCCAGGGACC
ACCGACCCACCACCGGGAGGTAAGCTGGCCAGCAACTTATCTGTGTCTGTCCGATTGTCTAGTGTCTATG
TTTGATGTTATGCGCCTGCGTCTGTACTAGTTAGCTAACTAGCTCTGTATCTGGCGGACCCGTGGTGGAA
CTGACGAGTTCTGAACACCCGGCCGCAACCCTGGGAGACGTCCCAGGGACTTTGGGGGCCGTTTTTGTGG
CCCGACCTGAGGAAGGGAGTCGATGTGGAATCCGACCCCGTCAGGATATGTGGTTCTGGTAGGAGACGAG
AACCTAAAACAGTTCCCGCCTCCGTCTGAATTTTTGCTTTCGGTTTGGAACCGAAGCCGCGCGTCTTGTC
TGCTGCAGCGCTGCAGCATCGTTCTGTGTTGTCTCTGTCTGACTGTGTTTCTGTATTTGTCTGAAAATTA
GGGCCAGACTGTTACCACTCCCTTAAGTTTGACCTTAGGTCACTGGAAAGATGTCGAGCGGATCGCTCAC
AACCAGTCGGTAGATGTCAAGAAGAGACGTTGGGTTACCTTCTGCTCTGCAGAATGGCCAACCTTTAACG
TCGGATGGCCGCGAGACGGCACCTTTAACCGAGACCTCATCACCCAGGTTAAGATCAAGGTCTTTTCACC
TGGCCCGCATGGACACCCAGACCAGGTCCCCTACATCGTGACCTGGGAAGCCTTGGCTTTTGACCCCCCT
CCCTGGGTCAAGCCCTTTGTACACCCTAAGCCTCCGCCTCCTCTTCCTCCATCCGCCCCGTCTCTCCCCC
TTGAACCTCCTCGTTCGACCCCGCCTCGATCCTCCCTTTATCCAGCCCTCACTCCTTCTCTAGGCGCCGG
AATTCCGATCTGATCAAGAGACAGGATGAGGATCGTTTCGCATGATTGAACAAGATGGATTGCACGCAGG
TTCTCCGGCCGCTTGGGTGGAGAGGCTATTCGGCTATGACTGGGCACAACAGACAATCGGCTGCTCTGAT
GCCGCCGTGTTCCGGCTGTCAGCGCAGGGGCGCCCGGTTCTTTTTGTCAAGACCGACCTGTCCGGTGCCC
TGAATGAACTGCAGGACGAGGCAGCGCGGCTATCGTGGCTGGCCACGACGGGCGTTCCTTGCGCAGCTGT
GCTCGACGTTGTCACTGAAGCGGGAAGGGACTGGCTGCTATTGGGCGAAGTGCCGGGGCAGGATCTCCTG
TCATCTCACCTTGCTCCTGCCGAGAAAGTATCCATCATGGCTGATGCAATGCGGCGGCTGCATACGCTTG
ATCCGGCTACCTGCCCATTCGACCACCAAGCGAAACATCGCATCGAGCGAGCACGTACTCGGATGGAAGC
CGGTCTTGTCGATCAGGATGATCTGGACGAAGAGCATCAGGGGCTCGCGCCAGCCGAACTGTTCGCCAGG
CTCAAGGCGCGCATGCCCGACGGCGAGGATCTCGTCGTGACCCATGGCGATGCCTGCTTGCCGAATATCA
TGGTGGAAAATGGCCGCTTTTCTGGATTCATCGACTGTGGCCGGCTGGGTGTGGCGGACCGCTATCAGGA
CATAGCGTTGGCTACCCGTGATATTGCTGAAGAGCTTGGCGGCGAATGGGCTGACCGCTTCCTCGTGCTT
TACGGTATCGCCGCTCCCGATTCGCAGCGCATCGCCTTCTATCGCCTTCTTGACGAGTTCTTCTGAGCGG
GACTCTGGGGTTCGAATAGTAATCAATTACGGGGTCATTAGTTCATAGCCCATATATGGAGTTCCGCGTT
ACATAACTTACGGTAAATGGCCCGCCTGGCTGACCGCCCAACGACCCCCGCCCATTGACGTCAATAATGA
CGTATGTTCCCATAGTAACGCCAATAGGGACTTTCCATTGACGTCAATGGGTGGAGTATTTACGGTAAAC
TGCCCACTTGGCAGTACATCAAGTGTATCATATGCCAAGTACGCCCCCTATTGACGTCAATGACGGTAAA
TGGCCCGCCTGGCATTATGCCCAGTACATGACCTTATGGGACTTTCCTACTTGGCAGTACATCTACGTAT
TAGTCATCGCTATTACCATGGTGATGCGGTTTTGGCAGTACATCAATGGGCGTGGATAGCGGTTTGACTC
ACGGGGATTTCCAAGTCTCCACCCCATTGACGTCAATGGGAGTTTGTTTTGGCACCAAAATCAACGGGAC
TTTCCAAAATGTCGTAACAACTCCGCCCCATTGACGCAAATGGGCGGTAGGCGTGTACGGTGGGAGGTCT
ATATAAGCAGAGCTCTCTGGCTAACTAGAGAACCCACTGCTTACTGGCTTATCGAAATTAATACGACTCA
CTATAGGGAGACCCAAGCTCTAGCGCTACCGGTCGCCACCATGGTGAGCAAGGGCGAGGAGGATAACATG
GCCATCATCAAGGAGTTCATGCGCTTCAAGGTGCACATGGAGGGCTCCGTGAACGGCCACGAGTTCGAGA
TCGAGGGCGAGGGCGAGGGCCGCCCCTACGAGGGCACCCAGACCGCCAAGCTGAAGGTGACCAAGGGTGG
CCCCCTGCCCTTCGCCTGGGACATCCTGTCCCCTCAGTTCATGTACGGCTCCAAGGCCTACGTGAAGCAC
CCCGCCGACATCCCCGACTACTTGAAGCTGTCCTTCCCCGAGGGCTTCAAGTGGGAGCGCGTGATGAACT
TCGAGGACGGCGGCGTGGTGACCGTGACCCAGGACTCCTCCCTGCAGGACGGCGAGTTCATCTACAAGGT
GAAGCTGCGCGGCACCAACTTCCCCTCCGACGGCCCCGTAATGCAGAAGAAGACCATGGGCTGGGAGGCC
TCCTCCGAGCGGATGTACCCCGAGGACGGCGCCCTGAAGGGCGAGATCAAGCAGAGGCTGAAGCTGAAGG
ACGGCGGCCACTACGACGCTGAGGTCAAGACCACCTACAAGGCCAAGAAGCCCGTGCAGCTGCCCGGCGC
CTACAACGTCAACATCAAGTTGGACATCACCTCCCACAACGAGGACTACACCATCGTGGAACAGTACGAA
CGCGCCGAGGGCCGCCACTCCACCGGCGGCATGGACGAGCTGTACAAGTCCGGACTCAGATCCCCGGAAT
TCATGGACCTATTGTTCGGGCGCCGGAAGACGCCAGAGGAGCTACTGCGGCAGAACCAGAGGGCCCTGAA
CCGTGCCATGCGGGAGCTGGACCGCGAGCGACAGAAACTAGAGACCCAGGAGAAGAAAATCATTGCAGAC
ATTAAGAAGATGGCCAAGCAAGGCCAGATGGATGCTGTTCGCATCATGGCAAAAGACTTGGTGCGCACCC
GGCGCTATGTGCGCAAGTTTGTATTGATGCGGGCCAACATCCAGGCTGTGTCCCTCAAGATCCAGACACT
CAAGTCCAACAACTCGATGGCACAAGCCATGAAGGGTGTCACCAAGGCCATGGGCACCATGAACAGACAG
CTGAAGTTGCCCCAGATCCAGAAGATCATGATGGAGTTTGAGCGGCAGGCAGAGATCATGGATATGAAGG
AGGAGATGATGAATGATGCCATTGATGATGCCATGGGTGATGAGGAAGATGAAGAGGAGAGTGATGCTGT
GGTGTCCCAGGTTCTGGATGAGCTGGGACTTAGCCTAACAGATGAGCTGTCGAACCTCCCCTCAACTGGG
GGCTCGCTTAGTGTGGCTGCTGGTGGGAAAAAAGCAGAGGCCGCAGCCTCAGCCCTAGCTGATGCTGATG
CAGACCTGGAGGAACGGCTTAAGAACCTGCGGAGGGACTGACTCGAGCTCAAGCTTGTTTGGCCGAGGCG
GCCGCTTGTCGACAGGCCTTAATGGCCTAACATCGATAAAATAAAAGATTTTATTTAGTCTCCAGAAAAA
GGGGGGAATGAAAGACCCCACCTGTAGGTTTGGCAAGCTAGCTTAAGTAACGCCATTTTGCAAGGCATGG
AAAAATACATAACTGAGAATAGAGAAGTTCAGATCAAGGTCAGGAACAGATGGAACAGCTGAATATGGGC
CAAACAGGATATCTGTGGTAAGCAGTTCCTGCCCCGGCTCAGGGCCAAGAACAGATGGAACAGCTGAATA
TGGGCCAAACAGGATATCTGTGGTAAGCAGTTCCTGCCCCGGCTCAGGGCCAAGAACAGATGGTCCCCAG
ATGCGGTCCAGCCCTCAGCAGTTTCTAGAGAACCATCAGATGTTTCCAGGGTGCCCCAAGGACCTGAAAT
GACCCTGTGCCTTATTTGAACTAACCAATCAGTTCGCTTCTCGCTTCTGTTCGCGCGCTTCTGCTCCCCG
AGCTCAATAAAAGAGCCCACAACCCCTCACTCGGGGCGCCAGTCCTCCGATTGACTGAGTCGCCCGGGTA
CCCGTGTATCCAATAAACCCTCTTGCAGTTGCATCCGACTTGTGGTCTCGCTGTTCCTTGGGAGGGTCTC
CTCTGAGTGATTGACTACCCGTCAGCGGGGGTCTTTCATTTGGGGGCTCGTCCGGGATCGGGAGACCCCT
GCCCAGGGACCACCGACCCACCACCGGGAGGTAAGCTGGCTGCCTCGCGCGTTTCGGTGATGACGGTGAA
AACCTCTGACACATGCAGCTCCCGGAGACGGTCACAGCTTGTCTGTAAGCGGATGCCGGGAGCAGACAAG
CCCGTCAGGGCGCGTCAGCGGGTGTTGGCGGGTGTCGGGGCGCAGCCATGACCCAGTCACGTAGCGATAG
CGGAGTGTATACTGGCTTAACTATGCGGCATCAGAGCAGATTGTACTGAGAGTGCACCATATGCGGTGTG
AAATACCGCACAGATGCGTAAGGAGAAAATACCGCATCAGGCGCTCTTCCGCTTCCTCGCTCACTGACTC
GCTGCGCTCGGTCGTTCGGCTGCGGCGAGCGGTATCAGCTCACTCAAAGGCGGTAATACGGTTATCCACA
GAATCAGGGGATAACGCAGGAAAGAACATGTGAGCAAAAGGCCAGCAAAAGGCCAGGAACCGTAAAAAGG
CCGCGTTGCTGGCGTTTTTCCATAGGCTCCGCCCCCCTGACGAGCATCACAAAAATCGACGCTCAAGTCA
GAGGTGGCGAAACCCGACAGGACTATAAAGATACCAGGCGTTTCCCCCTGGAAGCTCCCTCGTGCGCTCT
CCTGTTCCGACCCTGCCGCTTACCGGATACCTGTCCGCCTTTCTCCCTTCGGGAAGCGTGGCGCTTTCTC
ATAGCTCACGCTGTAGGTATCTCAGTTCGGTGTAGGTCGTTCGCTCCAAGCTGGGCTGTGTGCACGAACC
CCCCGTTCAGCCCGACCGCTGCGCCTTATCCGGTAACTATCGTCTTGAGTCCAACCCGGTAAGACACGAC
TTATCGCCACTGGCAGCAGCCACTGGTAACAGGATTAGCAGAGCGAGGTATGTAGGCGGTGCTACAGAGT
TCTTGAAGTGGTGGCCTAACTACGGCTACACTAGAAGGACAGTATTTGGTATCTGCGCTCTGCTGAAGCC
AGTTACCTTCGGAAAAAGAGTTGGTAGCTCTTGATCCGGCAAACAAACCACCGCTGGTAGCGGTGGTTTT
TTTGTTTGCAAGCAGCAGATTACGCGCAGAAAAAAAGGATCTCAAGAAGATCCTTTGATCTTTTCTACGG
GGTCTGACGCTCAGTGGAACGAAAACTCACGTTAAGGGATTTTGGTCATGAGATTATCAAAAAGGATCTT
CACCTAGATCCTTTTAAATTAAAAATGAAGTTTTAAATCAATCTAAAGTATATATGAGTAAACTTGGTCT
GACAGTTACCAATGCTTAATCAGTGAGGCACCTATCTCAGCGATCTGTCTATTTCGTTCATCCATAGTTG
CCTGACTCCCCGTCGTGTAGATAACTACGATACGGGAGGGCTTACCATCTGGCCCCAGTGCTGCAATGAT
ACCGCGAGACCCACGCTCACCGGCTCCAGATTTATCAGCAATAAACCAGCCAGCCGGAAGGGCCGAGCGC
AGAAGTGGTCCTGCAACTTTATCCGCCTCCATCCAGTCTATTAATTGTTGCCGGGAAGCTAGAGTAAGTA
GTTCGCCAGTTAATAGTTTGCGCAACGTTGTTGCCATTGCTGCAGGCATCGTGGTGTCACGCTCGTCGTT
TGGTATGGCTTCATTCAGCTCCGGTTCCCAACGATCAAGGCGAGTTACATGATCCCCCATGTTGTGCAAA
AAAGCGGTTAGCTCCTTCGGTCCTCCGATCGTTGTCAGAAGTAAGTTGGCCGCAGTGTTATCACTCATGG
TTATGGCAGCACTGCATAATTCTCTTACTGTCATGCCATCCGTAAGATGCTTTTCTGTGACTGGTGAGTA
CTCAACCAAGTCATTCTGAGAATAGTGTATGCGGCGACCGAGTTGCTCTTGCCCGGCGTCAACACGGGAT
AATACCGCGCCACATAGCAGAACTTTAAAAGTGCTCATCATTGGAAAACGTTCTTCGGGGCGAAAACTCT
CAAGGATCTTACCGCTGTTGAGATCCAGTTCGATGTAACCCACTCGTGCACCCAACTGATCTTCAGCATC
TTTTACTTTCACCAGCGTTTCTGGGTGAGCAAAAACAGGAAGGCAAAATGCCGCAAAAAAGGGAATAAGG
GCGACACGGAAATGTTGAATACTCATACTCTTCCTTTTTCAATATTATTGAAGCATTTATCAGGGTTATT
GTCTCATGAGCGGATACATATTTGAATGTATTTAGAAAAATAAACAAATAGGGGTTCCGCGCACATTTCC
CCGAAAAGTGCCACCTGACGTCTAAGAAACCATTATTATCATGACATTAACCTATAAAAATAGGCGTATC
ACGAGGCCCTTTCGTCTTCAAGAATTCATACCAGATCACCGAAAACTGTCCTCCAAATGTGTCCCCCTCA
CACTCCCAAATTCGCGGGCTTCTGCCTCTTAGACCACTCTACCCTATTCCCCACACTCACCGGAGCCAAA
GCCGCGGCCCTTCCGTTTCTTTGCT
